>Addgene plasmid #44829 | pUASP dsRed Rab11 WT | addgene partial sequence | sequence record 62833 | dsRed1-C 5'-AGCTGGACATCACCTCCCACAACG-3'
CATCGTGGAGCAGTACGAGCGCACCGAGGGCCGCCACCACCTGTTCCTGAGATCTCGAGCTCAAGCTTCG
AATTCTGCAGTCGACGGTACCGCGGGCCCGGGATCATCAACAAGTTTGTACAAAAAAGCAGGCTTAATGG
GTGCAAGAGAAGACGAGTACGATTATCTGTTCAAAGTTGTCCTTATCGGTGACTCCGGTGTTGGCAAAAG
TAATTTGCTCTCACGTTTCACGCGCAATGAATTCAACTTGGAGTCCAAGTCGACGATTGGCGTTGAGTTT
GCAACGCGCAGCATAGAGGTCGATGGCAAAACAATTAAAGCGCAAATCTGGGATACGGCCGGCCAGGAGC
GTTATCGCGCCATCACCTCTGCCTACTACCGCGGTGCCGTGGGGGCCCTGCTCGTCTATGACATTGCCAA
GCATCTGACCTACGAGAACGTGGAGCGGTGGCTGCGGGAATTGCGCGACCATGCCGACCAGAACATCGTC
ATCATGCTGGTGGGCAACAAGTCCGACTTGCGGCACTTGCGCTCCGTGCCCACGGACGAGGCGAAGCTGT
TTGCCGAGCGCAACGGCTTGAGTTTCATAGAAACCTCGGCCCTCGACTCAACGAACGTTGAAACGGCATT
CCAGAACATACTCACAGAGATCTATCGCATTGTGTCGCAGAAACAGATCAGAGATCCGCCGGAAGGCGAC
GTCATCCGCCCGTCGAACGTGGAGCCCATCGACGTAAAGCCGACTGTCACCGCCGATGTGCGCAAACAGT
GCTGTCAGTGAAACCCAGCTTTCTTGTACAAAGTGGTTGATGATCCTCTAGAGTCGACCTCGAACGTTAA
CGTTAACGTAACGTTAACTCGAGGAGCTTGATAACATTATACCTAAACCCATGGTCAAGAGTA
