[The description below was written by a language model from this plasmid's Addgene catalogue record.]
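Description:
pUASP dsRed Rab11 WT is a Drosophila expression plasmid built on the pUASP backbone (about 9.9 kb without the insert), carrying the wild-type coding sequence of Drosophila melanogaster Rab11 fused at its N terminus to the red fluorescent protein dsRed. The dsRed tag is supplied by the backbone, and the Rab11 open reading frame was introduced by Gateway recombination, so the vector evidently served as a Gateway destination plasmid with the fluorescent tag placed upstream of the recombination cassette. The plasmid is propagated in E. coli under ampicillin selection; its copy number is not recorded, and no feature table is provided, so the origin of replication and other backbone elements are not itemised in the record.

pUASP-type vectors are generally known as GAL4-responsive transformation vectors. Their upstream activating sequences drive the transgene only in cells that express the yeast GAL4 activator, and the pUASP design is intended to permit expression in the female germline as well as in somatic tissues. The specific promoter, transposon ends and fly transformation marker are not stated here, however.

Rab11 is a small GTPase associated with recycling endosomes and membrane trafficking. A fluorescently tagged wild-type form lets its subcellular distribution and the compartments it marks be visualised in chosen tissues when crossed to appropriate GAL4 driver lines. The "WT" designation suggests that the construct belongs to a set that may include mutant variants, and the associated publication describes a broad collection of Drosophila Rab protein reagents, for which this plasmid would serve as the unmutated Rab11 reference.
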