Addgene plasmid #44829: pUASP dsRed Rab11 WT
Depositing lab: Matthew Scott. Depositing organization: Stanford University. Publication: Thirty-one flavors of Drosophila rab proteins. Zhang J, Schulze KL, Hiesinger PR, Suyama K, Wang S, Fish M, Acar M, Hoskins RA, Bellen HJ, Scott MP. Genetics. 2007 Jun;176(2):1307-22. Epub 2007 Apr 3. 10.1534/genetics.106.066761 PubMed 17409086.
Backbone
  Vector backbone: pUASP
  Backbone size w/o insert (bp): 9939
  Vector type: Insect Expression ; Drosophila
Growth in bacteria
  Bacterial resistance: Ampicillin, 100 μg/mL
  Growth temperature: 37°C
  Growth strain: DH5alpha
  Copy number: Unknown
Gene/Insert
  Gene/Insert name: Rab11
  Species: D. melanogaster (fly)
  Entrez Gene: Rab11 (a.k.a. Dmel_CG5771, AAF55850, CG5771, DRAB11, DRab11, Dm Rab11, DmRab11, Dmel\CG5771, Drab11, O18335, RAB11, Rab 11, Rab-11, Rab-r11, dRab11, l(3)93Bi, l(3)j2D1, rab-11, rab11, rlr7)
  Tag / fusion protein: dsRed (N terminal on backbone)
  Cloning method: Gateway Cloning
  Sequencing primers: 5′ dsRed1-C; 3′ pUASp-3
Terms and licenses: Academic/Nonprofit Terms; Industry Terms: Not Available to Industry
How to cite: pUASP dsRed Rab11 WT was a gift from Matthew Scott (Addgene plasmid # 44829 ; http://n2t.net/addgene:44829 ; RRID:Addgene_44829)
